>Addgene plasmid #23012 | pSEL2 | addgene partial sequence | sequence record 28928 | 23012 with KAN-R 5'-ATCGCGAGCCCATTTATACC
TTGGATTTAATCGCGGCCTAGAGCAAGACGTTTCCCGTTGAATATGGCTCATGCCAGAGGTGCCAGAGGT
GCCAGAGGTGCCAGAGGTCGGCCGGGTACCAGCTGCAGATCTCGAGCTCGGATCCCCATCGATCCTTATC
GTCATCGTCGTACAGATCCCGACCCATTTGCTGTCCACCAGTCATGCTAGCCATACCATGATGATGATGA
TGATGAGAACCCCCCATGGTTAATTCCTCCTGTTAGCCCAAAAAACGGGTATGGAGAAACAGTAGAGAGT
TGCGATAAAAAGCGTCAGGTAGGATCCGCTAATCTTATGGATAAAAATGCTATGGCATAGCAAAGTGTGA
CGCCGTGCAAATAATCAATGTGGACTTTTCTGCCGTGATTATAGACACTTTTGTTACGCGTTTTTGTCAT
GGCTTTGGTCCCGCTTTGTTACAGAATGCTTTTAATAAGCGGGGTTACCGGTTTGGTTAGCGAGAAGAGC
CAGTAAAAGACGCAGTGACGGCAATGTCTGATGCAATATGGACAATTGGTTTCTTCTCTGAATGGCGGGA
GTATGAAAAGTATGGCTGAAGCGCAAAATGATCCCCTGCTGCCGGGATACTCGTTTAATGCCCATCTGGT
GGCGGGTTTAACGCCGATTGAGGCCAACGGTTATCTCGATTTTTTTATCGACCGACCGCTGGGAATGAAA
GG
