[The description below was written by a language model from this plasmid's Addgene catalogue record.]
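Description:
pSEL2 is a bacterial expression plasmid built on the pBAD/HisA backbone (about 4.1 kb without insert) for use in E. coli. It is recorded as a high-copy plasmid and is maintained under ampicillin selection. No feature table accompanies the record, so the origin of replication and the promoter are not explicitly listed. However, pBAD/HisA vectors generally carry a pBR322-type origin and drive expression from the arabinose-inducible araBAD promoter under control of the plasmid-encoded AraC regulator, and the listed pBAD forward and reverse sequencing primers are consistent with that arrangement.

The insert is a kanamycin resistance coding sequence of roughly 870 bp, cloned by restriction digestion between KpnI at the 5′ end, which is retained, and HindIII at the 3′ end, which was destroyed during cloning. It lies downstream of the backbone's N-terminal leader, which supplies a 6×His tag for metal-affinity purification or detection and an Xpress epitope for antibody detection. Here the kanamycin marker sits in the expression cassette as payload rather than serving as the plasmid's maintenance marker, so kanamycin resistance would depend on expression from the cassette. The retained KpnI site upstream could in principle accept a gene of interest in frame, although the record does not say so.

The associated publication describes a genetic selection system for improving recombinant membrane protein expression in E. coli, which suggests pSEL2 serves as a selection vector linking drug resistance to expression level. The record does not spell out which target proteins are fused or how pSEL2 differs from other plasmids in that system.
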