Addgene plasmid #23012: pSEL2
Depositing lab: James Bowie. Depositing organization: University of California, Los Angeles (UCLA). Publication: Genetic selection system for improving recombinant membrane protein expression in E. coli. Massey-Gendel E, Zhao A, Boulting G, Kim HY, Balamotis MA, Seligman LM, Nakamoto RK, Bowie JU. Protein Sci. 2009 Feb . 18(2):372-83. 10.1002/pro.39 PubMed 19165721.
Backbone
  Vector backbone: pBAD/HisA
  Backbone size w/o insert (bp): 4100
  Vector type: Bacterial Expression
Growth in bacteria
  Bacterial resistance: Ampicillin, 100 μg/mL
  Growth temperature: 37°C
  Growth strain: DH5alpha
  Copy number: High Copy
Gene/Insert
  Gene/Insert name: Kanamycin resistance
  Species: standard selectable marker used in plasmids
  Insert size (bp): 870
  GenBank ID: ABP57185
  Tag / fusion protein: 6 His Tag (N terminal on backbone); Xpress epitope (N terminal on backbone)
  Cloning method: Restriction Enzyme; 5′ cloning site KpnI (not destroyed); 3′ cloning site HindIII (destroyed during cloning)
  Sequencing primers: 5′ pBAD forward; 3′ pBAD reverse
Terms and licenses: Academic/Nonprofit Terms; Industry Terms: Not Available to Industry
How to cite: pSEL2 was a gift from James Bowie (Addgene plasmid # 23012 ; http://n2t.net/addgene:23012 ; RRID:Addgene_23012)
